>Addgene plasmid #73676 | pLJM1-FLAG-Sestrin2-L261A | depositor partial sequence | sequence record 136464 | insert
ATGATCGTGGCGGACTCCGAGTGCCGCGCAGAGCTCAAGGACTACCTGCGGTTCGCCCCGGGCGGCGTCG
GCGACTCGGGCCCCGGAGAGGAGCAGAGGGAGAGCCGGGCTCGGCGAGGCCCTCGAGGGCCCAGCGCCTT
CATCCCCGTGGAGGAGGTCCTTCGGGAGGGGGCTGAGAGCCTCGAGCAGCACCTGGGGCTGGAGGCACTG
ATGTCCTCTGGGCGAGTAGACAACCTGGCAGTGGTGATGGGCCTGCACCCTGACTACTTTACCAGCTTCT
GGCGCCTGCACTACCTGCTGCTGCACACGGATGGTCCCTTGGCCAGCTCCTGGCGCCACTACATTGCCAT
CATGGCTGCCGCCCGCCATCAGTGTTCTTACCTGGTAGGCTCCCACATGGCCGAGTTTCTGCAGACTGGT
GGTGACCCTGAGTGGCTGCTGGGCCTCCACCGGGCCCCCGAGAAGCTGCGCAAACTCAGCGAGATCAACA
AGTTGCTGGCGCATCGGCCATGGCTCATCACCAAGGAACACATCCAGGCCTTGCTGAAGACCGGCGAGCA
CACTTGGTCCCTGGCCGAGCTCATTCAGGCTCTGGTCCTGCTCACCCACTGCCACTCGCTCTCCTCCTTC
GTGTTTGGCTGTGGCATCCTCCCTGAGGGGGATGCAGATGGCAGCCCTGCCCCCCAGGCACCTACACCCC
CTAGTGAACAGAGCAGCCCCCCAAGCAGGGACCCGTTGAACAACTCTGGGGGCTTTGAGTCTGCCCGCGA
CGTGGAGGCGGCGATGGAGCGCATGCAGCAGCTGCAGGAGAGCCTGCTGCGGGATGAGGGGACGTCCCAG
GAGGAGATGGAGAGCCGCTTTGAGCTGGAGAAGTCAGAGAGCCTGCTGGTGACCCCCTCAGCTGACATCC
TGGAGCCCTCTCCACACCCAGACATGCTGTGCTTTGTGGAAGACCCTACTTTCGGATATGAGGACTTCAC
TCGGAGAGGGGCTCAGGCACCCCCTACCTTCCGGGCCCAGGATTATACCTGGGAAGACCATGGCTACTCG
CTGATCCAGCGGCTTTACCCTGAGGGTGGGCAGCTGCTGGATGAGAAGTTCCAGGCAGCCTATAGCCTCA
CCTACAATACCATCGCCATGCACAGTGGTGTGGACACCTCCGTGCTCCGCAGGGCCATCTGGAACTATAT
CCACTGCGTCTTTGGCATCAGATATGATGACTATGATTATGGGGAGGTGAACCAGCTCCTGGAGCGGAAC
CTCAAGGTCTATATCAAGACAGTGGCCTGCTACCCAGAGAAGACCACCCGAAGAATGTACAACCTCTTCT
GGAGGCACTTCCGCCACTCAGAGAAGGTCCACGTGAACTTGCTGCTCCTGGAGGCGCGCATGCAAGCCGC
TCTGCTGTACGCCCTCCGTGCCATCACCCGCTACATGACCTGA
