>Addgene plasmid #73676 | pLJM1-FLAG-Sestrin2-L261A | addgene partial sequence | sequence record 140943 | CMV-F 5'-CGCAAATGGGCGGTAGGCGTG-3'
TGAACCGTCAGATCCGCTAGCGCTACCGGTGCCACCATGGACTACAAGGTATGACGATGACAAGGGTGGT
GGTGGTGGTGCGTCGACGATGATCGTGGCGGACTCCGAGTGCCGCGCAGAGCTCAAGGACTACCTGCGGT
TCGCCCCGGGCGGCGTCGGCGACTCGGGCCCCGGAGAGGAGCAGAGGGAGAGCCGGGCTCGGCGAGGCCC
TCGAGGGCCCAGCGCCTTCATCCCCGTGGAGGAGGTCCTTCGGGAGGGGGCTGAGAGCCTCGAGCAGCAC
CTGGGGCTGGAGGCACTGATGTCCTCTGGGCGAGTAGACAACCTGGCAGTGGTGATGGGCCTGCACCCTG
ACTACTTTACCAGCTTCTGGCGCCTGCACTACCTGCTGCTGCACACGGATGGTCCCTTGGCCAGCTCCTG
GCGCCACTACATTGCCATCATGGCTGCCGCCCGCCATCAGTGTTCTTACCTGGTAGGCTCCCACATGGCC
GAGTTTCTGCAGACTGGTGGTGACCCTGAGTGGCTGCTGGGCCTCCACCGGGCCCCCGAGAAGCTGCGCA
AACTCAGCGAGATCAACAAGTTGCTGGCGCATCGGCCATGGCTCATCACCAAGGAACACATCCAGGCCTT
GCTGAAGACCGGCGAGCACACTTGGTCCCTGGCCGAGCTCATTCAGGCTCTGGTCCTGCTCACCCACTGC
CACTCGCTCTCCTCCTTCGTGTTTGGCTGTGGCATCCTCCCTGAGGGGGATGCAGATGGCAGCCCTGCCC
CCCAGGCACCTACACCCCCTAGTGAACAGAGCAGCCCCCCAAGCAGGGACCCGTTGAACAACTCTGGGGG
CTTTGAGTCTGCCCGCGACGTGGAGGCGGCGATGGA
