>Addgene plasmid #73676 | pLJM1-FLAG-Sestrin2-L261A | addgene partial sequence | sequence record 140944 | pLJM1-3 5'-GACGTGAAGAATGTGCGAGA-3'
AGAGCAGCCGCGTCCCTGCGCAAACCCAGGGCTGCCTTGGAAAAGGCGCAACCCCAACCCCCTCGAGCCG
CGGCCAAAGTGGATCTCTGCTGTCCCTGTAATAAACCCGAAAATTTTGAATTTTTGTAATTTGTTTTTGT
AATTCTTTAGTTTGTATGTCTGTTGCTATTATGTCTACTATTCTTTCCCCTGCACTGTACCCCCCAATCC
CCCCTTTTCTTTTAAAATTGTGGATGAATACTGCCATTTGTCTCGAGGTCGAGAATTCTCAGGTCATGTA
GCGGGTGATGGCACGGAGGGCGTACAGCAGAGCGGCTTGCATGCGCGCCTCCAGGAGCAGCAAGTTCACG
TGGACCTTCTCTGAGTGGCGGAAGTGCCTCCAGAAGAGGTTGTACATTCTTCGGGTGGTCTTCTCTGGGT
AGCAGGCCACTGTCTTGATATAGACCTTGAGGTTCCGCTCCAGGAGCTGGTTCACCTCCCCATAATCATA
GTCATCATATCTGATGCCAAAGACGCAGTGGATATAGTTCCAGATGGCCCTGCGGAGCACGGAGGTGTCC
ACACCACTGTGCATGGCGATGGTATTGTAGGTGAGGCTATAGGCTGCCTGGAACTTCTCATCCAGCAGCT
GCCCACCCTCAGGGTAAAGCCGCTGGATCAGCGAGTAGCCATGGTCTTCCCAGGTATAATCCTGGGCCCG
GAAGGTAGGGGGTGCCTGAGCCCCTCTCCGAGTGAAGTCCTCATATCCGAAAGTAGGGTCTTCCACAAAG
CACAGCATGTCTGGGTGTGGAGAGGGCTCCAGGATGTCAGCTGAGGGGGTCACCAGCAGGCTCTCTGACT
TCTCCAGCTCAAAGCGGCTCTCCATCTCCTCCTGGGACGTCCCCTCATCCCGCAGCAGG
