[The description below was written by a language model from this plasmid's Addgene catalogue record.]
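Description:
pLJM1-FLAG-Sestrin2-L261A is a lentiviral mammalian expression plasmid built on the pLJM1-FLAG backbone, with a recorded total size of about 9.5 kb. It is propagated in E. coli under ampicillin selection, and it carries a puromycin marker so that transfected or transduced mammalian cells can be selected. As a lentiviral transfer vector, it can be packaged into viral particles for stable integration of the expression cassette into target cells, or used directly for transient expression. No feature table accompanies the record, so the origin of replication, the LTR and packaging elements, and the promoter driving the puromycin marker are not itemised. The copy number is listed as unknown.

The payload is the human SESN2 (Sestrin2) coding sequence, roughly 1.4 kb, cloned between SalI and EcoRI sites and expressed from a CMV promoter. The backbone supplies an N-terminal FLAG epitope, so the protein is produced as FLAG-Sestrin2, which allows detection and immunoprecipitation with anti-FLAG reagents. The insert carries a single point mutation, L261A, which replaces leucine 261 with alanine. The stated purpose is simply overexpression. The associated publication identifies Sestrin2 as a leucine sensor for the mTORC1 pathway, which suggests the mutant is meant for comparison with wild-type Sestrin2 in studies of amino acid sensing and mTORC1 signalling. The record does not describe the specific functional consequence of the L261A substitution.
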