Addgene plasmid #73676: pLJM1-FLAG-Sestrin2-L261A
Purpose: overexpression
Depositing lab: David Sabatini. Depositing organization: Whitehead Institute for Biomedical Research. Publication: Sestrin2 is a leucine sensor for the mTORC1 pathway. Wolfson RL, Chantranupong L, Saxton RA, Shen K, Scaria SM, Cantor JR, Sabatini DM. Science. 2016 Jan 1;351(6268):43-8. doi: 10.1126/science.aab2674. Epub 2015 Oct 8. PubMed 26449471.
Backbone
  Vector backbone: pLJM1-FLAG
  Backbone size w/o insert (bp): 8083
  Total vector size (bp): 9487
  Vector type: Mammalian Expression, Lentiviral
  Selectable markers: Puromycin
Growth in bacteria
  Bacterial resistance: Ampicillin, 100 μg/mL
  Growth temperature: 37°C
  Growth strain: XL10 Gold
  Copy number: Unknown
Gene/Insert
  Gene/Insert name: Sesn2
  Species: H. sapiens (human)
  Insert size (bp): 1443
  Mutation: L261A changed Leucine 261 to Alanine
  GenBank ID: NM_031459.4 CDS
  Entrez Gene: SESN2 (a.k.a. HI95, SES2, SEST2)
  Promoter: CMV
  Tag / fusion protein: FLAG (N terminal on backbone)
  Cloning method: Restriction Enzyme; 5′ cloning site Sal1 (unknown if destroyed); 3′ cloning site EcoR1 (unknown if destroyed)
  Sequencing primers: 5′ ATG TCG TAA CAA CTC CGC CCC ATT; 3′ TAG TTT GTA TGT CTG TTG CTA TTA
Terms and licenses: Academic/Nonprofit Terms; Industry Terms: Not Available to Industry
How to cite: pLJM1-FLAG-Sestrin2-L261A was a gift from David Sabatini (Addgene plasmid # 73676 ; http://n2t.net/addgene:73676 ; RRID:Addgene_73676)
